>Addgene plasmid #170317 | P-Ef1a-RPL22-3XHA-P2A-EGFP-T2A-Puro | addgene full sequence | sequence record 332981 | Addgene NGS Result
AGTGAGGAGGCTTTTTTGGAGGCCTAGGCTTTTGCAAAAAGCTCCCGGGAGCTTGTATATCCATTTTCGG
ATCTGATCAGCACGTGTTGACAATTAATCATCGGCATAGTATATCGGCATAGTATAATACGACAAGGTGA
GGAACTAAACCATGGCCAAGTTGACCAGTGCCGTTCCGGTGCTCACCGCGCGCGACGTCGCCGGAGCGGT
CGAGTTCTGGACCGACCGGCTCGGGTTCTCCCGGGACTTCGTGGAGGACGACTTCGCCGGTGTGGTCCGG
GACGACGTGACCCTGTTCATCAGCGCGGTCCAGGACCAGGTGGTGCCGGACAACACCCTGGCCTGGGTGT
GGGTGCGCGGCCTGGACGAGCTGTACGCCGAGTGGTCGGAGGTCGTGTCCACGAACTTCCGGGACGCCTC
CGGGCCGGCCATGACCGAGATCGGCGAGCAGCCGTGGGGGCGGGAGTTCGCCCTGCGCGACCCGGCCGGC
AACTGCGTGCACTTCGTGGCCGAGGAGCAGGACTGACACGTGCTACGAGATTTCGATTCCACCGCCGCCT
TCTATGAAAGGTTGGGCTTCGGAATCGTTTTCCGGGACGCCGGCTGGATGATCCTCCAGCGCGGGGATCT
CATGCTGGAGTTCTTCGCCCACCCCAACTTGTTTATTGCAGCTTATAATGGTTACAAATAAAGCAATAGC
ATCACAAATTTCACAAATAAAGCATTTTTTTCACTGCATTCTAGTTGTGGTTTGTCCAAACTCATCAATG
TATCTTATCATGTCTGTATACCGTCGACCTCTAGCTAGAGCTTGGCGTAATCATGGTCATAGCTGTTTCC
TGTGTGAAATTGTTATCCGCTCACAATTCCACACAACATACGAGCCGGAAGCATAAAGTGTAAAGCCTGG
GGTGCCTAATGAGTGAGCTAACTCACATTAATTGCGTTGCGCTCACTGCCCGCTTTCCAGTCGGGAAACC
TGTCGTGCCAGCTGCATTAATGAATCGGCCAACGCGCGGGGAGAGGCGGTTTGCGTATTGGGCGCTCTTC
CGCTTCCTCGCTCACTGACTCGCTGCGCTCGGTCGTTCGGCTGCGGCGAGCGGTATCAGCTCACTCAAAG
GCGGTAATACGGTTATCCACAGAATCAGGGGATAACGCAGGAAAGAACATGTGAGCAAAAGGCCAGCAAA
AGGCCAGGAACCGTAAAAAGGCCGCGTTGCTGGCGTTTTTCCATAGGCTCCGCCCCCCTGACGAGCATCA
CAAAAATCGACGCTCAAGTCAGAGGTGGCGAAACCCGACAGGACTATAAAGATACCAGGCGTTTCCCCCT
GGAAGCTCCCTCGTGCGCTCTCCTGTTCCGACCCTGCCGCTTACCGGATACCTGTCCGCCTTTCTCCCTT
CGGGAAGCGTGGCGCTTTCTCATAGCTCACGCTGTAGGTATCTCAGTTCGGTGTAGGTCGTTCGCTCCAA
GCTGGGCTGTGTGCACGAACCCCCCGTTCAGCCCGACCGCTGCGCCTTATCCGGTAACTATCGTCTTGAG
TCCAACCCGGTAAGACACGACTTATCGCCACTGGCAGCAGCCACTGGTAACAGGATTAGCAGAGCGAGGT
ATGTAGGCGGTGCTACAGAGTTCTTGAAGTGGTGGCCTAACTACGGCTACACTAGAAGAACAGTATTTGG
TATCTGCGCTCTGCTGAAGCCAGTTACCTTCGGAAAAAGAGTTGGTAGCTCTTGATCCGGCAAACAAACC
ACCGCTGGTAGCGGTGGTTTTTTTGTTTGCAAGCAGCAGATTACGCGCAGAAAAAAAGGATCTCAAGAAG
ATCCTTTGATCTTTTCTACGGGGTCTGACGCTCAGTGGAACGAAAACTCACGTTAAGGGATTTTGGTCAT
GAGATTATCAAAAAGGATCTTCACCTAGATCCTTTTAAATTAAAAATGAAGTTTTAAATCAATCTAAAGT
ATATATGAGTAAACTTGGTCTGACAGTTACCAATGCTTAATCAGTGAGGCACCTATCTCAGCGATCTGTC
TATTTCGTTCATCCATAGTTGCCTGACTCCCCGTCGTGTAGATAACTACGATACGGGAGGGCTTACCATC
TGGCCCCAGTGCTGCAATGATACCGCGAGACCCACGCTCACCGGCTCCAGATTTATCAGCAATAAACCAG
CCAGCCGGAAGGGCCGAGCGCAGAAGTGGTCCTGCAACTTTATCCGCCTCCATCCAGTCTATTAATTGTT
GCCGGGAAGCTAGAGTAAGTAGTTCGCCAGTTAATAGTTTGCGCAACGTTGTTGCCATTGCTACAGGCAT
CGTGGTGTCACGCTCGTCGTTTGGTATGGCTTCATTCAGCTCCGGTTCCCAACGATCAAGGCGAGTTACA
TGATCCCCCATGTTGTGCAAAAAAGCGGTTAGCTCCTTCGGTCCTCCGATCGTTGTCAGAAGTAAGTTGG
CCGCAGTGTTATCACTCATGGTTATGGCAGCACTGCATAATTCTCTTACTGTCATGCCATCCGTAAGATG
CTTTTCTGTGACTGGTGAGTACTCAACCAAGTCATTCTGAGAATAGTGTATGCGGCGACCGAGTTGCTCT
TGCCCGGCGTCAATACGGGATAATACCGCGCCACATAGCAGAACTTTAAAAGTGCTCATCATTGGAAAAC
GTTCTTCGGGGCGAAAACTCTCAAGGATCTTACCGCTGTTGAGATCCAGTTCGATGTAACCCACTCGTGC
ACCCAACTGATCTTCAGCATCTTTTACTTTCACCAGCGTTTCTGGGTGAGCAAAAACAGGAAGGCAAAAT
GCCGCAAAAAAGGGAATAAGGGCGACACGGAAATGTTGAATACTCATACTCTTCCTTTTTCAATATTATT
GAAGCATTTATCAGGGTTATTGTCTCATGAGCGGATACATATTTGAATGTATTTAGAAAAATAAACAAAT
AGGGGTTCCGCGCACATTTCCCCGAAAAGTGCCACCTGACGTCGACGGATCGGGAGATCTCCCGATCCCC
TATGGTGCACTCTCAGTACAATCTGCTCTGATGCCGCATAGTTAAGCCAGTATCTGCTCCCTGCTTGTGT
GTTGGAGGTCGCTGAGTAGTGCGCGAGCAAAATTTAAGCTACAACAAGGCAAGGCTTGACCGACAATTGC
ATGAAGAATCTGCTTAGGGTTAGGCGTTTTGCGCTGCTTCGCGATGTACGGGCCAGATATACGCGTTGAC
ATTGATTATTGACTAGTTATTAATAGTAATCAATTACGGGGTCATTAGTTCATAGCCCATATATGGAGTT
CCGCGTTACATAACTTACGGTAAATGGCCCGCCTGGCTGACCGCCCAACGACCCCCGCCCATTGACGTCA
ATAATGACGTATGTTCCCATAGTAACGCCAATAGGGACTTTCCATTGACGTCAATGGGTGGAGTATTTAC
GGTAAACTGCCCACTTGGCAGTACATCAAGTGTATCATATGCCAAGTACGCCCCCTATTGACGTCAATGA
CGGTAAATGGCCCGCCTGGCATTATGCCCAGTACATGACCTTATGGGACTTTCCTACTTGGCAGTACATC
TACGTATTAGTCATCGCTATTACCATGGTGATGCGGTTTTGGCAGTACATCAATGGGCGTGGATAGCGGT
TTGACTCACGGGGATTTCCAAGTCTCCACCCCATTGACGTCAATGGGAGTTTGTTTTGGCACCAAAATCA
ACGGGACTTTCCAAAATGTCGTAACAACTCCGCCCCATTGACGCAAATGGGCGGTAGGCGTGTACGGTGG
GAGGTCTATATAAGCAGCGCGTTTTGCCTGTACTGGGTCTCTCTGGTTAGACCAGATCTGAGCCTGGGAG
CTCTCTGGCTAACTAGGGAACCCACTGCTTAAGCCTCAATAAAGCTTGCCTTGAGTGCTTCAAGTAGTGT
GTGCCCGTCTGTTGTGTGACTCTGGTAACTAGAGATCCCTCAGACCCTTTTAGTCAGTGTGGAAAATCTC
TAGCAGTGGCGCCCGAACAGGGACTTGAAAGCGAAAGGGAAACCAGAGGAGCTCTCTCGACGCAGGACTC
GGCTTGCTGAAGCGCGCACGGCAAGAGGCGAGGGGCGGCGACTGGTGAGTACGCCAAAAATTTTGACTAG
CGGAGGCTAGAAGGAGAGAGATGGGTGCGAGAGCGTCAGTATTAAGCGGGGGAGAATTAGATCGCGATGG
GAAAAAATTCGGTTAAGGCCAGGGGGAAAGAAAAAATATAAATTAAAACATATAGTATGGGCAAGCAGGG
AGCTAGAACGATTCGCAGTTAATCCTGGCCTGTTAGAAACATCAGAAGGCTGTAGACAAATACTGGGACA
GCTACAACCATCCCTTCAGACAGGATCAGAAGAACTTAGATCATTATATAATACAGTAGCAACCCTCTAT
TGTGTGCATCAAAGGATAGAGATAAAAGACACCAAGGAAGCTTTAGACAAGATAGAGGAAGAGCAAAACA
AAAGTAAGACCACCGCACAGCAAGCGGCCGCTGATCTTCAGACCTGGAGGAGGAGATATGAGGGACAATT
GGAGAAGTGAATTATATAAATATAAAGTAGTAAAAATTGAACCATTAGGAGTAGCACCCACCAAGGCAAA
GAGAAGAGTGGTGCAGAGAGAAAAAAGAGCAGTGGGAATAGGAGCTTTGTTCCTTGGGTTCTTGGGAGCA
GCAGGAAGCACTATGGGCGCAGCGTCAATGACGCTGACGGTACAGGCCAGACAATTATTGTCTGGTATAG
TGCAGCAGCAGAACAATTTGCTGAGGGCTATTGAGGCGCAACAGCATCTGTTGCAACTCACAGTCTGGGG
CATCAAGCAGCTCCAGGCAAGAATCCTGGCTGTGGAAAGATACCTAAAGGATCAACAGCTCCTGGGGATT
TGGGGTTGCTCTGGAAAACTCATTTGCACCACTGCTGTGCCTTGGAATGCTAGTTGGAGTAATAAATCTC
TGGAACAGATTTGGAATCACACGACCTGGATGGAGTGGGACAGAGAAATTAACAATTACACAAGCTTAAT
ACACTCCTTAATTGAAGAATCGCAAAACCAGCAAGAAAAGAATGAACAAGAATTATTGGAATTAGATAAA
TGGGCAAGTTTGTGGAATTGGTTTAACATAACAAATTGGCTGTGGTATATAAAATTATTCATAATGATAG
TAGGAGGCTTGGTAGGTTTAAGAATAGTTTTTGCTGTACTTTCTATAGTGAATAGAGTTAGGCAGGGATA
TTCACCATTATCGTTTCAGACCCACCTCCCAACCCCGAGGGGACCCGACAGGCCCGAAGGAATAGAAGAA
GAAGGTGGAGAGAGAGACAGAGACAGATCCATTCGATTAGTGAACGGATCGGCACTGCGTGCGCCAATTC
TGCAGACAAATGGCAGTATTCATCCACAATTTTAAAAGAAAAGGGGGGATTGGGGGGTACAGTGCAGGGG
AAAGAATAGTAGACATAATAGCAACAGACATACAAACTAAAGAATTACAAAAACAAATTACAAAAATTCA
AAATTTTCGGGTTTATTACAGGGACAGCAGAGATCCAGTTTGGTTAATTAAGCTAGCTAGGTCTTGAAAG
GAGTGGGAATTGGCTCCGGTGCCCGTCAGTGGGCAGAGCGCACATCGCCCACAGTCCCCGAGAAGTTGGG
GGGAGGGGTCGGCAATTGATCCGGTGCCTAGAGAAGGTGGCGCGGGGTAAACTGGGAAAGTGATGTCGTG
TACTGGCTCCGCCTTTTTCCCGAGGGTGGGGGAGAACCGTATATAAGTGCAGTAGTCGCCGTGAACGTTC
TTTTTCGCAACGGGTTTGCCGCCAGAACACAGGACCGGTTAATCTGCGCTGCCACC
[384 nt withheld, positions 5867-6250]
GGAGGTGGATCAGGATACCCATACGATGTTCCAGATTACGCTTATCCATATGATGTCCCAGACTATGCTT
ACCCTTACGACGTTCCTGACTACGCCGAATTCGGATCTGGCGCCACGAATTTCTCGCTACTCAAGCAGGC
CGGTGATGTCGAGGAAAACCCTGGTCCTATGGTGTCTAGAAGCAAGGGCGAGGAGCTGTTCACCGGGGTG
GTGCCCATCCTGGTCGAGCTGGACGGCGACGTAAACGGCCACAAGTTCAGCGTGTCCGGCGAGGGCGAGG
GCGATGCCACCTACGGCAAGCTGACCCTGAAGTTCATCTGCACCACCGGCAAGCTGCCCGTGCCCTGGCC
CACCCTCGTGACCACCCTGACCTACGGCGTGCAGTGCTTCAGCCGCTACCCCGACCACATGAAGCAGCAC
GACTTCTTCAAGTCCGCCATGCCCGAAGGCTACGTCCAGGAGCGCACCATCTTCTTCAAGGACGACGGCA
ACTACAAGACCCGCGCCGAGGTGAAGTTCGAGGGCGACACCCTGGTGAACCGCATCGAGCTGAAGGGCAT
CGACTTCAAGGAGGACGGCAACATCCTGGGGCACAAGCTGGAGTACAACTACAACAGCCACAACGTCTAT
ATCATGGCCGACAAGCAGAAGAACGGCATCAAGGTGAACTTCAAGATCCGCCACAACATCGAGGACGGCA
GCGTGCAGCTCGCCGACCACTACCAGCAGAACACCCCCATCGGCGACGGCCCCGTGCTGCTGCCCGACAA
CCACTACCTGAGCACCCAGTCCGCCCTGAGCAAAGACCCCAACGAGAAGCGCGATCACATGGTCCTGCTG
GAGTTCGTGACCGCCGCCGGGATCACTCTCGGCATGGACGAGCTGTACAAGGGTTCAGGGGAGGGAAGAG
GTTCCCTGCTCACATGCGGAGACGTAGAAGAGAATCCCGGACCCATGACCTCTAGAGAGTACAAGCCCAC
GGTGCGCCTCGCCACCCGCGACGACGTCCCCAGGGCCGTACGCACCCTCGCCGCCGCGTTCGCCGACTAC
CCCGCCACGCGCCACACCGTCGATCCGGACCGCCACATCGAGCGGGTCACCGAGCTGCAAGAACTCTTCC
TCACGCGCGTCGGGCTCGACATCGGCAAGGTGTGGGTCGCGGACGACGGCGCCGCGGTGGCGGTCTGGAC
CACGCCGGAGAGCGTCGAAGCGGGGGCGGTGTTCGCCGAGATCGGCCCGCGCATGGCCGAGTTGAGCGGT
TCCCGGCTGGCCGCGCAGCAACAGATGGAAGGCCTCCTGGCGCCGCACCGGCCCAAGGAGCCCGCGTGGT
TCCTGGCCACCGTCGGCGTCTCGCCCGACCACCAGGGCAAGGGTCTGGGCAGCGCCGTCGTGCTCCCCGG
AGTGGAGGCGGCCGAGCGCGCCGGGGTGCCCGCCTTCCTGGAGACCTCCGCGCCCCGCAACCTCCCCTTC
TACGAGCGGCTCGGCTTCACCGTCACCGCCGACGTCGAGGTGCCCGAAGGACCGCGCACCTGGTGCATGA
CCCGCAAGCCCGGTGCCTGATTAATTAAGCTAGCTAATTCGATATCAAGCTTATCGATAATCAACCTCTG
GATTACAAAATTTGTGAAAGATTGACTGGTATTCTTAACTATGTTGCTCCTTTTACGCTATGTGGATACG
CTGCTTTAATGCCTTTGTATCATGCTATTGCTTCCCGTATGGCTTTCATTTTCTCCTCCTTGTATAAATC
CTGGTTGCTGTCTCTTTATGAGGAGTTGTGGCCCGTTGTCAGGCAACGTGGCGTGGTGTGCACTGTGTTT
GCTGACGCAACCCCCACTGGTTGGGGCATTGCCACCACCTGTCAGCTCCTTTCCGGGACTTTCGCTTTCC
CCCTCCCTATTGCCACGGCGGAACTCATCGCCGCCTGCCTTGCCCGCTGCTGGACAGGGGCTCGGCTGTT
GGGCACTGACAATTCCGTGGTGTTGTCGGGGAAATCATCGTCCTTTCCTTGGCTGCTCGCCTGTGTTGCC
ACCTGGATTCTGCGCGGGACGTCCTTCTGCTACGTCCCTTCGGCCCTCAATCCAGCGGACCTTCCTTCCC
GCGGCCTGCTGCCGGCTCTGCGGCCTCTTCCGCGTCTTCGCCTTCGCCCTCAGACGAGTCGGATCTCCCT
TTGGGCCGCCTCCCCGCATCGATACCGTCGACCTCGAGACCTAGAAAAACATGGAGCAATCACAAGTAGC
AATACAGCAGCTACCAATGCTGATTGTGCCTGGCTAGAAGCACAAGAGGAGGAGGAGGTGGGTTTTCCAG
TCACACCTCAGGTACCTTTAAGACCAATGACTTACAAGGCAGCTGTAGATCTTAGCCACTTTTTAAAAGA
AAAGGGGGGACTGGAAGGGCTAATTCACTCCCAACGAAGACAAGATATCCTTGATCTGTGGATCTACCAC
ACACAAGGCTACTTCCCTGATTGGCAGAACTACACACCAGGGCCAGGGATCAGATATCCACTGACCTTTG
GATGGTGCTACAAGCTAGTACCAGTTGAGCAAGAGAAGGTAGAAGAAGCCAATGAAGGAGAGAACACCCG
CTTGTTACACCCTGTGAGCCTGCATGGGATGGATGACCCGGAGAGAGAAGTATTAGAGTGGAGGTTTGAC
AGCCGCCTAGCATTTCATCACATGGCCCGAGAGCTGCATCCGGACTGTACTGGGTCTCTCTGGTTAGACC
AGATCTGAGCCTGGGAGCTCTCTGGCTAACTAGGGAACCCACTGCTTAAGCCTCAATAAAGCTTGCCTTG
AGTGCTTCAAGTAGTGTGTGCCCGTCTGTTGTGTGACTCTGGTAACTAGAGATCCCTCAGACCCTTTTAG
TCAGTGTGGAAAATCTCTAGCAGGGCCCGTTTAAACCCGCTGATCAGCCTCGACTGTGCCTTCTAGTTGC
CAGCCATCTGTTGTTTGCCCCTCCCCCGTGCCTTCCTTGACCCTGGAAGGTGCCACTCCCACTGTCCTTT
CCTAATAAAATGAGGAAATTGCATCGCATTGTCTGAGTAGGTGTCATTCTATTCTGGGGGGTGGGGTGGG
GCAGGACAGCAAGGGGGAGGATTGGGAAGACAATAGCAGGCATGCTGGGGATGCGGTGGGCTCTATGGCT
TCTGAGGCGGAAAGAACCAGCTGGGGCTCTAGGGGGTATCCCC
[124 nt withheld, positions 9444-9567]
C
[91 nt withheld, positions 9569-9659]
A
[49 nt withheld, positions 9661-9709]
CCTTTGACGTTGGAGTCCACGTTCTTT
[37 nt withheld, positions 9737-9773]
ACCCTATCTCGGTCTATTCTTTTGATTTATAAGGGATTTTGCCGATTTCGGCCTATTGGTTAAAAAATGA
GCTGATTTAACAAAAATTTAACGCGAATTAATTCTGTGGAATGTGTGTCAGTTAGGGTGTGGAAAGTCCC
CAGGCTCCCCAGCAGGCAGAAGTATGCAAAGCATGCATCTCAATTAGTCAGCAACCAGGTGTGGAAAGTC
CCCAGGCTCCCCAGCAGGCAGAAGTATGCAAAGCATGCATCTCAATTAGTCAGCAACCATAGTCCCGCCC
CTAACTCCGCCCATCCCGCCCCTAACTCCGCCCAGTTCCGCCCATTCTCCGCCCCATGGCTGACTAATTT
TTTTTATTTATGCAGAGGCCGAGGCCGCCTCTGCCTCTGAGCTATTCCAGAAGT
Features (pLannotate 1.2.2; 35 found; start..end, strand, type, name):
     86..133     +  promoter       EM7 promoter: synthetic bacterial promoter&nbsp
    152..526     +  CDS            BleoR: antibiotic-binding protein; Sh ble from Streptoalloteichus hindustanus; confers resistance to bleomycin, phleomycin, and Zeocin™
    536..661     +  CDS            ble (fragment): BLE_KLEPN - Experimental evidence at protein level: Swiss-Prot protein existence level 1. Binding protein with a strong affinity to the bleomycin family of antibiotics. Binds to CL990; an antimitotic-antibiotic compound. From Klebsiella pneumoniae.
    656..777     +  polyA_signal   SV40 poly(A) signal: SV40 polyadenylation signal
    850..866     -  protein_bind   lac operator: The lac repressor binds to the lac operator to inhibit transcription in E. coli. This inhibition can be relieved by adding lactose or isopropyl-β-D-thiogalactopyranoside (IPTG). lac repressor encoded by lacI
    874..904     -  promoter       lac promoter: promoter for the E. coli lac operon
    919..940     -  protein_bind   CAP binding site: CAP binding activates transcription in the presence of cAMP. E. coli catabolite activator protein
    953..1045    -  CDS            lacI (fragment): lac repressor; lacI; The lac repressor binds to the lac operator to inhibit transcription in E. coli. This inhibition can be relieved by adding lactose or isopropyl-β-D-thiogalactopyranoside (IPTG).
   1228..1816    -  rep_origin     ori: high-copy-number ColE1/pMB1/pBR322/pUC origin of replication
   1987..2847    -  CDS            AmpR: β-lactamase; bla; confers resistance to ampicillin, carbenicillin, and related antibiotics
   2848..2952    -  promoter       AmpR promoter: bla
   3011..3063    -  misc_feature   bom (fragment): basis of mobility region from pBR322
   3218..3597    +  enhancer       CMV enhancer: human cytomegalovirus immediate early enhancer
   3598..3797    +  promoter       CMV promoter: human cytomegalovirus (CMV) immediate early promoter
   3815..3995    +  LTR            5' LTR (truncated): truncated 5' long terminal repeat (LTR) from HIV-1
   4042..4167    +  misc_feature   HIV-1 Ψ: packaging signal of human immunodeficiency virus type 1
   4151..4514    +  CDS            HIV-1 gag (fragment): gag protein from human immunodeficiency virus 1; gag
   4660..4893    +  misc_feature   RRE: The Rev response element (RRE) of HIV-1 allows for Rev-dependent mRNA export from the nucleus to the cytoplasm.
   5270..5370    +  CDS            Rev (fragment): human immunodeficiency virus 1 (HIV-1) Rev protein; rev; enhances nuclear export of unspliced and incompletely spliced viral mRNAs
   5420..5537    +  misc_feature   cPPT/CTS: central polypurine tract and central termination sequence of HIV-1
   5587..5605    +  CDS            small t antigen (fragment): SV40 (simian virus 40) small t antigen
   5631..5842    +  promoter       EF-1α core promoter: core promoter for human elongation factor EF-1α
   5867..6229    +  CDS            RPL22 (fragment) (sequence withheld): RL22_HUMAN - Experimental evidence at protein level: Swiss-Prot protein existence level 1. From Homo sapiens (Human).
   6266..6297    +  CDS            3xHA (fragment): three tandem HA epitope tags
   6296..6318    +  CDS            3xHA (fragment): three tandem HA epitope tags
   6419..7141    +  CDS            EGFP: EGFP is a basic (constitutively fluorescent) green fluorescent protein published in 1996, derived from Aequorea victoria. It is reported to be a rapidly-maturing weak dimer with moderate acid sensitivity.
   7217..7810    +  CDS            PuroR (fragment): puromycin N-acetyltransferase; pac from Streptomyces; confers resistance to puromycin
   7826..7849    +  misc_feature   MCS (fragment): pBluescript multiple cloning site
   7849..8437    +  misc_feature   WPRE: woodchuck hepatitis virus posttranscriptional regulatory element
   8374..8955    +  CDS            nef (fragment): NEF_HV1H2 - Experimental evidence at protein level: Swiss-Prot protein existence level 1. Extracellular Nef protein targets CD4(+) T-lymphocytes for apoptosis by interacting with CXCR4 surface receptors. From Human immunodeficiency virus type 1 group M subtype B (isolate HXB2) (HIV-1).
   8962..9142    +  LTR            5' LTR (truncated): truncated 5' long terminal repeat (LTR) from HIV-1
   9174..9398    +  polyA_signal   bGH poly(A) signal: bovine growth hormone polyadenylation signal
   9402..9423    +  promoter       SV40 promoter (fragment): SV40 enhancer and early promoter
   9444..9872    +  rep_origin     f1 ori (sequence partly withheld): f1 bacteriophage origin of replication; arrow indicates direction of (+) strand synthesis
   9886..38      +  promoter       SV40 promoter (across the origin): SV40 enhancer and early promoter
