[The description below was written by a language model from this plasmid's Addgene catalogue record and pLannotate feature annotations shown in this document.]
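Description:
P-Ef1a-RPL22-3XHA-P2A-EGFP-T2A-Puro is a lentiviral transfer plasmid of about 10.2 kb built on a pLV backbone. It is maintained in E. coli through a high-copy ColE1/pUC-type origin and ampicillin resistance, and it also carries an f1 origin. Outside the viral region, an SV40 promoter/EM7 promoter pair drives a bleomycin/Zeocin resistance gene with an SV40 polyadenylation signal. The viral genome is transcribed from a CMV enhancer/promoter fused to a truncated HIV-1 5' LTR. This is followed by the Ψ packaging signal with a partial gag segment, the Rev response element for Rev-dependent nuclear export, and the cPPT/CTS. A WPRE sits downstream of the payload to enhance transcript expression. The region ends with a second truncated LTR and a bGH polyadenylation signal. Packaging functions are not encoded on the plasmid and must be supplied in trans.

The payload is a single open reading frame driven by the EF-1α core promoter. Human RPL22, a large-subunit ribosomal protein, is fused at its C-terminus to a triple HA epitope tag, followed according to the construct name by a P2A peptide, EGFP, a T2A peptide and puromycin N-acetyltransferase. The 2A elements themselves are not annotated in the feature table, but the gaps between the coding features are consistent with them. Although the catalogue entry calls RPL22 "HA and EGFP tagged", the 2A sequences should cause EGFP and the puromycin marker to be released as separate proteins. EGFP would then mark transduced cells, and puromycin would allow their selection. HA-tagged RPL22 incorporates into ribosomes, which permits immunoprecipitation of ribosome-bound mRNA. This fits the associated publication on cell type-specific gene expression profiling in stem cell-derived neural models.
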