Addgene plasmid #170317: P-Ef1a-RPL22-3XHA-P2A-EGFP-T2A-Puro
Purpose: Expresses HA and EGFP tagged RPL22, puromycin resistance
Depositing lab: Hemali Phatnani. Depositing organization: New York Genome Center. Publication: Cell Type-Specific In Vitro Gene Expression Profiling of Stem Cell-Derived Neural Models. Gregory JA, Hoelzli E, Abdelaal R, Braine C, Cuevas M, Halpern M, Barretto N, Schrode N, Akbalik G, Kang K, Cheng E, Bowles K, Lotz S, Goderie S, Karch CM, Temple S, Goate A, Brennand KJ, Phatnani H. Cells. 2020 Jun 5;9(6). pii: cells9061406. doi: 10.3390/cells9061406. PubMed 32516938.
Backbone
  Vector backbone: pLV
  Vector type: Lentiviral
Growth in bacteria
  Bacterial resistance: Ampicillin, 100 μg/mL
  Growth temperature: 30°C
  Growth strain: NEB Stable
  Copy number: Unknown
Gene/Insert
  Gene/Insert name: RPL22
  Species: H. sapiens (human)
  Mutation: None
  Entrez Gene: RPL22 (a.k.a. EAP, HBP15, HBP15/L22, L22)
  Cloning method: Gibson Cloning
Terms and licenses: Academic/Nonprofit Terms; Industry Terms: Not Available to Industry
How to cite: P-Ef1a-RPL22-3XHA-P2A-EGFP-T2A-Puro was a gift from Hemali Phatnani (Addgene plasmid # 170317 ; http://n2t.net/addgene:170317 ; RRID:Addgene_170317)
